Addgene plasmid #71115: pDEST-mCherry-LacR-BRCA1
Purpose: mammalian expression of mCherry-LacR-BRCA1 siRNA resistant construct
Depositing lab: Daniel Durocher. Publication: A mechanism for the suppression of homologous recombination in G1 cells. Orthwein A, Noordermeer SM, Wilson MD, Landry S, Enchev RI, Sherker A, Munro M, Pinder J, Salsman J, Dellaire G, Xia B, Peter M, Durocher D. Nature. 2015 Dec 9. doi: 10.1038/nature16142. PubMed 26649820.
Backbone
  Vector backbone: mCherry-LacR
  Vector type: Mammalian Expression
Growth in bacteria
  Bacterial resistance: Ampicillin, 100 μg/mL
  Growth temperature: 37°C
  Growth strain: DH5alpha
  Copy number: High Copy
Gene/Insert
  Gene/Insert name: BRCA1
  Species: H. sapiens (human)
  Entrez Gene: BRCA1 (a.k.a. BRCAI, BRCC1, BROVCA1, FANCS, IRIS, PNCA4, PPP1R53, PSCP, RNF53)
  Promoter: CMV/TO
  Tag / fusion protein: mCherry (N terminal on insert)
  Cloning method: Gateway Cloning
  Sequencing primers: 5′ mCherry-F
Terms and licenses: Academic/Nonprofit Terms; Industry Terms: Not Available to Industry
Depositor comments: siRNA resistant sequence: CAGCTACCCTagtATaATc The BRCA1 insert contains the following mutations (residue numbering relative to the plasmid's open reading frame): P1565L, E1732G, A1836T, K1877R, and S2307G
How to cite: pDEST-mCherry-LacR-BRCA1 was a gift from Daniel Durocher (Addgene plasmid # 71115 ; http://n2t.net/addgene:71115 ; RRID:Addgene_71115)
