[The description below was written by a language model from this plasmid's Addgene catalogue record and pLannotate feature annotations shown in this document.]
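Description:
pDEST-mCherry-LacR-BRCA1 is a mammalian expression plasmid of about 12.5 kb, made by Gateway recombination of human BRCA1 into an mCherry-LacR destination backbone. It is propagated in E. coli through a high-copy ColE1/pUC-type origin and selected with ampicillin (AmpR under its own bla promoter). The backbone also retains a fragment of the f1 origin and remnants of lac regulatory sequences.

The expression cassette is driven by the CMV enhancer and immediate-early promoter followed by tet operator sequences (the CMV/TO arrangement). This allows tetracycline-regulated expression in cells that produce the Tet repressor and constitutive expression in cells that do not. A single open reading frame encodes mCherry, then the lac repressor (LacR), then full-length BRCA1 flanked by attB1 and attB2 sites, and it ends at a bGH polyadenylation signal. Downstream, an FRT site directly precedes a hygromycin resistance gene with an SV40 poly(A) signal and only a fragment of SV40 promoter nearby. This layout is typical of vectors designed for FLP-mediated integration at a genomic FRT site, where hygromycin resistance is gained on insertion.

The LacR moiety tethers the fusion to integrated lac operator arrays, while mCherry marks the resulting nuclear focus, so recruitment of partner proteins to chromatin-bound BRCA1 can be scored by microscopy. The BRCA1 coding sequence carries silent changes that confer siRNA resistance, permitting depletion of the endogenous protein. The depositor also notes five amino-acid substitutions in the insert, numbered relative to the fusion reading frame. The depositor and repository sequencing records differ slightly in length but show the same annotated features. The associated work concerns suppression of homologous recombination in G1 cells.
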