Features (pLannotate 1.2.2; 26 found; start..end, strand, type, name):
     28..80      -  misc_feature   bom (fragment): basis of mobility region from pBR322
    235..614     +  enhancer       CMV enhancer: human cytomegalovirus immediate early enhancer
    615..818     +  promoter       CMV promoter: human cytomegalovirus (CMV) immediate early promoter
    820..839     +  promoter       PLtetO-1 promoter (fragment): modified phage lambda PL promoter with tet operator sites (Lutz and Bujard, 1997)
    841..860     +  promoter       PLtetO-1 promoter (fragment): modified phage lambda PL promoter with tet operator sites (Lutz and Bujard, 1997)
    868..901     +  promoter       TRE3GV promoter (fragment): 3rd-generation Tet-responsive promoter that can be activated by binding of Tet-On® 3G, optimized for retroviral and lentiviral vectors
    984..1691    +  CDS            mCherry: mCherry is a basic (constitutively fluorescent) red fluorescent protein published in 2004, derived from Discosoma sp.. It is reported to be a very rapidly-maturing monomer with low acid sensitivity.
   1692..1710    +  misc_feature   MCS (fragment): multiple cloning site
   1716..2780    +  CDS            lacI: lac repressor; lacI; The lac repressor binds to the lac operator to inhibit transcription in E. coli. This inhibition can be relieved by adding lactose or isopropyl-β-D-thiogalactopyranoside (IPTG).
   2826..2850    +  protein_bind   attB1: mutant version of attB; recombination site for the Gateway® BP reaction BP Clonase™
   2856..8444    +  CDS            BRCA1: BRCA1_HUMAN - Also known as RNF53. Experimental evidence at protein level: Swiss-Prot protein existence level 1. E3 ubiquitin-protein ligase that specifically mediates the formation of 'Lys-6'-linked polyubiquitin chains and plays a central role in DNA repair by facilitating cellular responses to DNA damage (PubMed:12890688, PubMed:14976165, PubMed:16818604, PubMed:17525340, PubMed:12887909, PubMed:10500182, PubMed:19261748). It is unclear whether it also mediates the formation of other types of polyubiquitin chains (PubMed:12890688). The BRCA1-BARD1 heterodimer coordinates a diverse range of
   8450..8470    -  protein_bind   attB2: mutant version of attB; core recombination site for the Gateway® BP reaction BP Clonase™
   8519..8743    +  polyA_signal   bGH poly(A) signal: bovine growth hormone polyadenylation signal
   8747..8768    +  promoter       SV40 promoter (fragment): SV40 enhancer and early promoter
   8789..9022    +  rep_origin     f1 ori (fragment) (sequence partly withheld): f1 bacteriophage origin of replication; arrow indicates direction of (+) strand synthesis
   9027..9074    +  protein_bind   FRT: FLP-mediated recombination occurs in the 8-bp core sequence TCTAGAAA (Turan and Bode, 2011). FLP recombinase from the Saccharomyces cerevisiae 2μ plasmid
   9082..10104   +  CDS            HygR: aminoglycoside phosphotransferase from E. coli; aph(4)-Ia; confers resistance to hygromycin
  10114..10239   +  CDS            ble (fragment): BLE_KLEPN - Experimental evidence at protein level: Swiss-Prot protein existence level 1. Binding protein with a strong affinity to the bleomycin family of antibiotics. Binds to CL990; an antimitotic-antibiotic compound. From Klebsiella pneumoniae.
  10234..10355   +  polyA_signal   SV40 poly(A) signal: SV40 polyadenylation signal
  10426..10448   -  protein_bind   lac operator (fragment): The lac repressor binds to the lac operator to inhibit transcription in E. coli. This inhibition can be relieved by adding lactose or isopropyl-β-D-thiogalactopyranoside (IPTG). lac repressor encoded by lacI
  10452..10482   -  promoter       lac promoter: promoter for the E. coli lac operon
  10497..10518   -  protein_bind   CAP binding site: CAP binding activates transcription in the presence of cAMP. E. coli catabolite activator protein
  10531..10623   -  CDS            lacI (fragment): lac repressor; lacI; The lac repressor binds to the lac operator to inhibit transcription in E. coli. This inhibition can be relieved by adding lactose or isopropyl-β-D-thiogalactopyranoside (IPTG).
  10806..11394   -  rep_origin     ori: high-copy-number ColE1/pMB1/pBR322/pUC origin of replication
  11565..12425   -  CDS            AmpR: β-lactamase; bla; confers resistance to ampicillin, carbenicillin, and related antibiotics
  12426..12530   -  promoter       AmpR promoter: bla
>Addgene plasmid #71115 | pDEST-mCherry-LacR-BRCA1 | depositor full sequence | sequence record 200700 | pDEST-mCherry-LacR-BRCA1 sequence 12533 bps
GACGGATCGGGAGATCTCCCGATCCCCTATGGTGCACTCTCAGTACAATCTGCTCTGATGCCGCATAGTT
AAGCCAGTATCTGCTCCCTGCTTGTGTGTTGGAGGTCGCTGAGTAGTGCGCGAGCAAAATTTAAGCTACA
ACAAGGCAAGGCTTGACCGACAATTGCATGAAGAATCTGCTTAGGGTTAGGCGTTTTGCGCTGCTTCGCG
ATGTACGGGCCAGATATACGCGTTGACATTGATTATTGACTAGTTATTAATAGTAATCAATTACGGGGTC
ATTAGTTCATAGCCCATATATGGAGTTCCGCGTTACATAACTTACGGTAAATGGCCCGCCTGGCTGACCG
CCCAACGACCCCCGCCCATTGACGTCAATAATGACGTATGTTCCCATAGTAACGCCAATAGGGACTTTCC
ATTGACGTCAATGGGTGGAGTATTTACGGTAAACTGCCCACTTGGCAGTACATCAAGTGTATCATATGCC
AAGTACGCCCCCTATTGACGTCAATGACGGTAAATGGCCCGCCTGGCATTATGCCCAGTACATGACCTTA
TGGGACTTTCCTACTTGGCAGTACATCTACGTATTAGTCATCGCTATTACCATGGTGATGCGGTTTTGGC
AGTACATCAATGGGCGTGGATAGCGGTTTGACTCACGGGGATTTCCAAGTCTCCACCCCATTGACGTCAA
TGGGAGTTTGTTTTGGCACCAAAATCAACGGGACTTTCCAAAATGTCGTAACAACTCCGCCCCATTGACG
CAAATGGGCGGTAGGCGTGTACGGTGGGAGGTCTATATAAGCAGAGCTCTCCCTATCAGTGATAGAGATC
TCCCTATCAGTGATAGAGATCGTCGACGAGCTCGTTTAGTGAACCGTCAGATCGCCTGGAGACGCCATCC
ACGCTGTTTTGACCTCCATAGAAGACACCGGGACCGATCCAGCCTCCGGACTCTAGCGTTTAAACTTAAG
CTTATGGTGAGCAAGGGCGAGGAGGATAACATGGCCATCATCAAGGAGTTCATGCGCTTCAAGGTGCACA
TGGAGGGCTCCGTGAACGGCCACGAGTTCGAGATCGAGGGCGAGGGCGAGGGCCGCCCCTACGAGGGCAC
CCAGACCGCCAAGCTGAAGGTGACCAAGGGTGGCCCCCTGCCCTTCGCCTGGGACATCCTGTCCCCTCAG
TTCATGTACGGCTCCAAGGCCTACGTGAAGCACCCCGCCGACATCCCCGACTACTTGAAGCTGTCCTTCC
CCGAGGGCTTCAAGTGGGAGCGCGTGATGAACTTCGAGGACGGCGGCGTGGTGACCGTGACCCAGGACTC
CTCCCTGCAGGACGGCGAGTTCATCTACAAGGTGAAGCTGCGCGGCACCAACTTCCCCTCCGACGGCCCC
GTAATGCAGAAGAAGACCATGGGCTGGGAGGCCTCCTCCGAGCGGATGTACCCCGAGGACGGCGCCCTGA
AGGGCGAGATCAAGCAGAGGCTGAAGCTGAAGGACGGCGGCCACTACGACGCTGAGGTCAAGACCACCTA
CAAGGCCAAGAAGCCCGTGCAGCTGCCCGGCGCCTACAACGTCAACATCAAGTTGGACATCACCTCCCAC
AACGAGGACTACACCATCGTGGAACAGTACGAACGCGCCGAGGGCCGCCACTCCACCGGCGGCATGGACG
AGCTGTACAAGTCCGGACTCAGATCTCGAGGGATGGTGAAACCAGTAACGTTATACGATGTCGCAGAGTA
TGCCGGTGTCTCTTATCAGACCGTTTCCCGCGTGGTGAACCAGGCCAGCCACGTTTCTGCGAAAACGCGG
GAAAAAGTGGAAGCGGCGATGGCGGAGCTGAATTACATTCCCAACCGCGTGGCACAACAACTGGCGGGCA
AACAGTCGTTGCTGATTGGCGTTGCCACCTCCAGTCTGGCCCTGCACGCGCCGTCGCAAATTGTCGCGGC
GATTAAATCTCGCGCCGATCAACTGGGTGCCAGCGTGGTGGTGTCGATGGTAGAACGAAGCGGCGTCGAA
GCCTGTAAAGCGGCGGTGCACAATCTTCTCGCGCAACGCGTCAGTGGGCTGATCATTAACTATCCGCTGG
ATGACCAGGATGCCATTGCTGTGGAAGCTGCCTGCACTAATGTTCCGGCGTTATTTCTTGATGTCTCTGA
CCAGACACCCATCAACAGTATTATTTTCTCCCATGAAGACGGTACGCGACTGGGCGTGGAGCATCTGGTC
GCATTGGGTCACCAGCAAATCGCGCTGTTAGCGGGCCCATTAAGTTCTGTCTCGGCGCGTCTGCGTCTGG
CTGGCTGGCATAAATATCTCACTCGCAATCAAATTCAGCCGATAGCGGAACGGGAAGGCGACTGGAGTGC
CATGTCCGGTTTTCAACAAACCATGCAAATGCTGAATGAGGGCATCGTTCCCACTGCGATGCTGGTTGCC
AACGATCAGATGGCGCTGGGCGCAATGCGCGCCATTACCGAGTCCGGGCTGCGCGTTGGTGCGGATATCT
CGGTAGTGGGATACGACGATACCGAAGACAGCTCATGTTATATCCCGCCGTTAACCACCATCAAACAGGA
TTTTCGCCTGCTGGGGCAAACCAGCGTGGACCGCTTGCTGCAACTCTCTCAGGGCCAGGCGGTGAAGGGC
AATCAGCTGTTGCCCGTCTCACTGGTGAAAAGAAAAACCACCCTGGCGCCCAATACGCAAACCGCCTCTC
CCCGCGCGTTGGCCGATTCATTAATGCAGCTGGCACGACAGGTTTCCCGAAGCAGCCTGAGGCCTCCTAA
GAAGAAGAGGAAGGTTGGCGCGCCCACAAGTTTGTACAAAAAAGCAGGCTTCACCATGGATTTATCTGCT
CTTCGCGTTGAAGAAGTACAAAATGTCATTAATGCTATGCAGAAAATCTTAGAGTGTCCCATCTGTCTGG
AGTTGATCAAGGAACCTGTCTCCACAAAGTGTGACCACATATTTTGCAAATTTTGCATGCTGAAACTTCT
CAACCAGAAGAAAGGGCCTTCACAGTGTCCTTTATGTAAGAATGATATAACCAAAAGGAGCCTACAAGAA
AGTACGAGATTTAGTCAACTTGTTGAAGAGCTATTGAAAATCATTTGTGCTTTTCAGCTTGACACAGGTT
TGGAGTATGCAAACAGCTATAATTTTGCAAAAAAGGAAAATAACTCTCCTGAACATCTAAAAGATGAAGT
TTCTATCATCCAAAGTATGGGCTACAGAAACCGTGCCAAAAGACTTCTACAGAGTGAACCCGAAAATCCT
TCCTTGCAGGAAACCAGTCTCAGTGTCCAACTCTCTAACCTTGGAACTGTGAGAACTCTGAGGACAAAGC
AGCGGATACAACCTCAAAAGACGTCTGTCTACATTGAATTGGGATCTGATTCTTCTGAAGATACCGTTAA
TAAGGCAACTTATTGCAGTGTGGGAGATCAAGAATTGTTACAAATCACCCCTCAAGGAACCAGGGATGAA
ATCAGTTTGGATTCTGCAAAAAAGGCTGCTTGTGAATTTTCTGAGACGGATGTAACAAATACTGAACATC
ATCAACCCAGTAATAATGATTTGAACACCACTGAGAAGCGTGCAGCTGAGAGGCATCCAGAAAAGTATCA
GGGTAGTTCTGTTTCAAACTTGCATGTGGAGCCATGTGGCACAAATACTCATGCCAGCTCATTACAGCAT
GAGAACAGCAGTTTATTACTCACTAAAGACAGAATGAATGTAGAAAAGGCTGAATTCTGTAATAAAAGCA
AACAGCCTGGCTTAGCAAGGAGCCAACATAACAGATGGGCTGGAAGTAAGGAAACATGTAATGATAGGCG
GACTCCCAGCACAGAAAAAAAGGTAGATCTGAATGCTGATCCCCTGTGTGAGAGAAAAGAATGGAATAAG
CAGAAACTGCCATGCTCAGAGAATCCTAGAGATACTGAAGATGTTCCTTGGATAACACTAAATAGCAGCA
TTCAGAAAGTTAATGAGTGGTTTTCCAGAAGTGATGAACTGTTAGGTTCTGATGACTCACATGATGGGGA
GTCTGAATCAAATGCCAAAGTAGCTGATGTATTGGACGTTCTAAATGAGGTAGATGAATATTCTGGTTCT
TCAGAGAAAATAGACTTACTGGCCAGTGATCCTCATGAGGCTTTAATATGTAAAAGTGAAAGAGTTCACT
CCAAATCAGTAGAGAGTAATATTGAAGACAAAATATTTGGGAAAACCTATCGGAAGAAGGCAAGCCTCCC
CAACTTAAGCCATGTAACTGAAAATCTAATTATAGGAGCATTTGTTACTGAGCCACAGATAATACAAGAG
CGTCCCCTCACAAATAAATTAAAGCGTAAAAGGAGACCTACATCAGGCCTTCATCCTGAGGATTTTATCA
AGAAAGCAGATTTGGCAGTTCAAAAGACTCCTGAAATGATAAATCAGGGAACTAACCAAACGGAGCAGAA
TGGTCAAGTGATGAATATTACTAATAGTGGTCATGAGAATAAAACAAAAGGTGATTCTATTCAGAATGAG
AAAAATCCTAACCCAATAGAATCACTCGAAAAAGAATCTGCTTTCAAAACGAAAGCTGAACCTATAAGCA
GCAGTATAAGCAATATGGAACTCGAATTAAATATCCACAATTCAAAAGCACCTAAAAAGAATAGGCTGAG
GAGGAAGTCTTCTACCAGGCATATTCATGCGCTTGAACTAGTAGTCAGTAGAAATCTAAGCCCACCTAAT
TGTACTGAATTGCAAATTGATAGTTGTTCTAGCAGTGAAGAGATAAAGAAAAAAAAGTACAACCAAATGC
CAGTCAGGCACAGCAGAAACCTACAACTCATGGAAGGTAAAGAACCTGCAACTGGAGCCAAGAAGAGTAA
CAAGCCAAATGAACAGACAAGTAAAAGACATGACAGCGATACTTTCCCAGAGCTGAAGTTAACAAATGCA
CCTGGTTCTTTTACTAAGTGTTCAAATACCAGTGAACTTAAAGAATTTGTCAATCCTAGCCTTCCAAGAG
AAGAAAAAGAAGAGAAACTAGAAACAGTTAAAGTGTCTAATAATGCTGAAGACCCCAAAGATCTCATGTT
AAGTGGAGAAAGGGTTTTGCAAACTGAAAGATCTGTAGAGAGTAGCAGTATTTCATTGGTACCTGGTACT
GATTATGGCACTCAGGAAAGTATCTCGTTACTGGAAGTTAGCACTCTAGGGAAGGCAAAAACAGAACCAA
ATAAATGTGTGAGTCAGTGTGCAGCATTTGAAAACCCCAAGGGACTAATTCATGGTTGTTCCAAAGATAA
TAGAAATGACACAGAAGGCTTTAAGTATCCATTGGGACATGAAGTTAACCACAGTCGGGAAACAAGCATA
GAAATGGAAGAAAGTGAACTTGATGCTCAGTATTTGCAGAATACATTCAAGGTTTCAAAGCGCCAGTCAT
TTGCTCCGTTTTCAAATCCAGGAAATGCAGAAGAGGAATGTGCAACATTCTCTGCCCACTCTGGGTCCTT
AAAGAAACAAAGTCCAAAAGTCACTTTTGAATGTGAACAAAAGGAAGAAAATCAAGGAAAGAATGAGTCT
AATATCAAGCCTGTACAGACAGTTAATATCACTGCAGGCTTTCCTGTGGTTGGTCAGAAAGATAAGCCAG
TTGATAATGCCAAATGTAGTATCAAAGGAGGCTCTAGGTTTTGTCTATCATCTCAGTTCAGAGGCAACGA
AACTGGACTCATTACTCCAAATAAACATGGACTTTTACAAAACCCATATCGTATACCACCACTTTTTCCC
ATCAAGTCATTTGTTAAAACTAAATGTAAGAAAAATCTGCTAGAGGAAAACTTTGAGGAACATTCAATGT
CACCTGAAAGAGAAATGGGAAATGAGAACATTCCAAGTACAGTGAGCACAATTAGCCGTAATAACATTAG
AGAAAATGTTTTTAAAGAAGCCAGCTCAAGCAATATTAATGAAGTAGGTTCCAGTACTAATGAAGTGGGC
TCCAGTATTAATGAAATAGGTTCCAGTGATGAAAACATTCAAGCAGAACTAGGTAGAAACAGAGGGCCAA
AATTGAATGCTATGCTTAGATTAGGGGTTTTGCAACCTGAGGTCTATAAACAAAGTCTTCCTGGAAGTAA
TTGTAAGCATCCTGAAATAAAAAAGCAAGAATATGAAGAAGTAGTTCAGACTGTTAATACAGATTTCTCT
CCATATCTGATTTCAGATAACTTAGAACAGCCTATGGGAAGTAGTCATGCATCTCAGGTTTGTTCTGAGA
CACCTGATGACCTGTTAGATGATGGTGAAATAAAGGAAGATACTAGTTTTGCTGAAAATGACATTAAGGA
AAGTTCTGCTGTTTTTAGCAAAAGCGTCCAGAAAGGAGAGCTTAGCAGGAGTCCTAGCCCTTTCACCCAT
ACACATTTGGCTCAGGGTTACCGAAGAGGGGCCAAGAAATTAGAGTCCTCAGAAGAGAACTTATCTAGTG
AGGATGAAGAGCTTCCCTGCTTCCAACACTTGTTATTTGGTAAAGTAAACAATATACCTTCTCAGTCTAC
TAGGCATAGCACCGTTGCTACCGAGTGTCTGTCTAAGAACACAGAGGAGAATTTATTATCATTGAAGAAT
AGCTTAAATGACTGCAGTAACCAGGTAATATTGGCAAAGGCATCTCAGGAACATCACCTTAGTGAGGAAA
CAAAATGTTCTGCTAGCTTGTTTTCTTCACAGTGCAGTGAATTGGAAGACTTGACTGCAAATACAAACAC
CCAGGATCCTTTCTTGATTGGTTCTTCCAAACAAATGAGGCATCAGTCTGAAAGCCAGGGAGTTGGTCTG
AGTGACAAGGAATTGGTTTCAGATGATGAAGAAAGAGGAACGGGCTTGGAAGAAAATAATCAAGAAGAGC
AAAGCATGGATTCAAACTTAGGTGAAGCAGCATCTGGGTGTGAGAGTGAAACAAGCGTCTCTGAAGACTG
CTCAGGGCTATCCTCTCAGAGTGACATTTTAACCACTCAGCAGAGGGATACCATGCAACATAACCTGATA
AAGCTCCAGCAGGAAATGGCTGAACTAGAAGCTGTGTTAGAACAGCATGGGAGCCAGCCTTCTAACAGCT
ACCCTTCCATCATAAGTGACTCTTCTGCCCTTGAGGACCTGCGAAATCCAGAACAAAGCACATCAGAAAA
AGCAGTATTAACTTCACAGAAAAGTAGTGAATACCCTATAAGCCAGAATCCAGAAGGCCTTTCTGCTGAC
AAGTTTGAGGTGTCTGCAGATAGTTCTACCAGTAAAAATAAAGAACCAGGAGTGGAAAGGTCATCCCCTT
CTAAATGCCCATCATTAGATGATAGGTGGTACATGCACAGTTGCTCTGGGAGTCTTCAGAATAGAAACTA
CCCATCTCAAGAGGAGCTCATTAAGGTTGTTGATGTGGAGGAGCAACAGCTGGAAGAGTCTGGGCCACAC
GATTTGACGGAAACATCTTACTTGCCAAGGCAAGATCTAGAGGGAACCCCTTACCTGGAATCTGGAATCA
GCCTCTTCTCTGATGACCCTGAATCTGATCCTTCTGAAGACAGAGCCCCAGAGTCAGCTCGTGTTGGCAA
CATACCATCTTCAACCTCTGCATTGAAAGTTCCCCAATTGAAAGTTGCAGAATCTGCCCAGAGTCCAGCT
GCTGCTCATACTACTGATACTGCTGGGTATAATGCAATGGAAGAAAGTGTGAGCAGGGAGAAGCCAGAAT
TGACAGCTTCAACAGAAAGGGTCAACAAAAGAATGTCCATGGTGGTGTCTGGCCTGACCCCAGAAGAATT
TATGCTCGTGTACAAGTTTGCCAGAAAACACCACATCACTTTAACTAATCTAATTACTGAAGAGACTACT
CATGTTGTTATGAAAACAGATGCTGAGTTTGTGTGTGAACGGACACTGAAATATTTTCTAGGAATTGCGG
GAGGAAAATGGGTAGTTAGCTATTTCTGGGTGACCCAGTCTATTAAAGAAAGAAAAATGCTGAATGAGCA
TGATTTTGAAGTCAGAGGAGATGTGGTCAATGGAAGAAACCACCAAGGTCCAAAGCGAGCAAGAGAATCC
CAGGACAGAAAGATCTTCAGGGGGCTAGAAATCTGTTGCTATGGGCCCTTCACCAACATGCCCACAGATC
AACTGGAATGGATGGTACAGCTGTGTGGTGCTTCTGTGGTGAAGGAGCTTTCATCATTCACCCTTGGCAC
AGGTGTCCACCCAATTGTGGTTGTGCAGCCAGATGCCTGGACAGAGGACAATGGCTTCCATGCAATTGGG
CAGATGTGTGAGGCACCTGTGGTGACCCGAGAGTGGGTGTTGGACAGTGTAGCACTCTACCAGTGCCAGG
AGCTGGACACCTACCTGATACCCCAGATCCCCCACAGCCACTACTGAATCAGCTTTCTTGTACAAAGTGG
TGTGACTCGAGTCTAGAGGGCCCGTTTAAACCCGCTGATCAGCCTCGACTGTGCCTTCTAGTTGCCAGCC
ATCTGTTGTTTGCCCCTCCCCCGTGCCTTCCTTGACCCTGGAAGGTGCCACTCCCACTGTCCTTTCCTAA
TAAAATGAGGAAATTGCATCGCATTGTCTGAGTAGGTGTCATTCTATTCTGGGGGGTGGGGTGGGGCAGG
ACAGCAAGGGGGAGGATTGGGAAGACAATAGCAGGCATGCTGGGGATGCGGTGGGCTCTATGGCTTCTGA
GGCGGAAAGAACCAGCTGGGGCTCTAGGGGGTATCCCC
[124 nt withheld, positions 8789-8912]
C
[91 nt withheld, positions 8914-9004]
AGGGTGATGGTTCACGTACCTAGAAGTTCCTATTCCGAAGTTCCTATTCTCTAGAAAGTATAGGAACTTC
CTTGGCCAAAAAGCCTGAACTCACCGCGACGTCTGTCGAGAAGTTTCTGATCGAAAAGTTCGACAGCGTC
TCCGACCTGATGCAGCTCTCGGAGGGCGAAGAATCTCGTGCTTTCAGCTTCGATGTAGGAGGGCGTGGAT
ATGTCCTGCGGGTAAATAGCTGCGCCGATGGTTTCTACAAAGATCGTTATGTTTATCGGCACTTTGCATC
GGCCGCGCTCCCGATTCCGGAAGTGCTTGACATTGGGGATTTCAGCGAGAGCCTGACCTATTGCATCTCC
CGCCGTGCACAGGGTGTCACGTTGCAAGACCTGCCTGAAACCGAACTGCCCGCTGTTCTGCAGCCGGTCG
CGGAGGCCATGGATGCGATCGCTGCGGCCGATCTTAGCCAGACGAGCGGGTTCGGCCCATTCGGACCGCA
AGGAATCGGTCAATACACTACATGGCGTGATTTCATATGCGCGATTGCTGATCCCCATGTGTATCACTGG
CAAACTGTGATGGACGACACCGTCAGTGCGTCCGTCGCGCAGGCTCTCGATGAGCTGATGCTTTGGGCCG
AGGACTGCCCCGAAGTCCGGCACCTCGTGCACGCGGATTTCGGCTCCAACAATGTCCTGACGGACAATGG
CCGCATAACAGCGGTCATTGACTGGAGCGAGGCGATGTTCGGGGATTCCCAATACGAGGTCGCCAACATC
TTCTTCTGGAGGCCGTGGTTGGCTTGTATGGAGCAGCAGACGCGCTACTTCGAGCGGAGGCATCCGGAGC
TTGCAGGATCGCCGCGGCTCCGGGCGTATATGCTCCGCATTGGTCTTGACCAACTCTATCAGAGCTTGGT
TGACGGCAATTTCGATGATGCAGCTTGGGCGCAGGGTCGATGCGACGCAATCGTCCGATCCGGAGCCGGG
ACTGTCGGGCGTACACAAATCGCCCGCAGAAGCGCGGCCGTCTGGACCGATGGCTGTGTAGAAGTACTCG
CCGATAGTGGAAACCGACGCCCCAGCACTCGTCCGAGGGCAAAGGAATAGCACGTACTACGAGATTTCGA
TTCCACCGCCGCCTTCTATGAAAGGTTGGGCTTCGGAATCGTTTTCCGGGACGCCGGCTGGATGATCCTC
CAGCGCGGGGATCTCATGCTGGAGTTCTTCGCCCACCCCAACTTGTTTATTGCAGCTTATAATGGTTACA
AATAAAGCAATAGCATCACAAATTTCACAAATAAAGCATTTTTTTCACTGCATTCTAGTTGTGGTTTGTC
CAAACTCATCAATGTATCTTATCATGTCTGTATACCGTCGACCTCTAGCTAGAGCTTGGCGTAATCATGG
TCATAGCTGTTTCCTGTGTGAAATTGTTATCCGCTCACAATTCCACACAACATACGAGCCGGAAGCATAA
AGTGTAAAGCCTGGGGTGCCTAATGAGTGAGCTAACTCACATTAATTGCGTTGCGCTCACTGCCCGCTTT
CCAGTCGGGAAACCTGTCGTGCCAGCTGCATTAATGAATCGGCCAACGCGCGGGGAGAGGCGGTTTGCGT
ATTGGGCGCTCTTCCGCTTCCTCGCTCACTGACTCGCTGCGCTCGGTCGTTCGGCTGCGGCGAGCGGTAT
CAGCTCACTCAAAGGCGGTAATACGGTTATCCACAGAATCAGGGGATAACGCAGGAAAGAACATGTGAGC
AAAAGGCCAGCAAAAGGCCAGGAACCGTAAAAAGGCCGCGTTGCTGGCGTTTTTCCATAGGCTCCGCCCC
CCTGACGAGCATCACAAAAATCGACGCTCAAGTCAGAGGTGGCGAAACCCGACAGGACTATAAAGATACC
AGGCGTTTCCCCCTGGAAGCTCCCTCGTGCGCTCTCCTGTTCCGACCCTGCCGCTTACCGGATACCTGTC
CGCCTTTCTCCCTTCGGGAAGCGTGGCGCTTTCTCATAGCTCACGCTGTAGGTATCTCAGTTCGGTGTAG
GTCGTTCGCTCCAAGCTGGGCTGTGTGCACGAACCCCCCGTTCAGCCCGACCGCTGCGCCTTATCCGGTA
ACTATCGTCTTGAGTCCAACCCGGTAAGACACGACTTATCGCCACTGGCAGCAGCCACTGGTAACAGGAT
TAGCAGAGCGAGGTATGTAGGCGGTGCTACAGAGTTCTTGAAGTGGTGGCCTAACTACGGCTACACTAGA
AGAACAGTATTTGGTATCTGCGCTCTGCTGAAGCCAGTTACCTTCGGAAAAAGAGTTGGTAGCTCTTGAT
CCGGCAAACAAACCACCGCTGGTAGCGGTGGTTTTTTTGTTTGCAAGCAGCAGATTACGCGCAGAAAAAA
AGGATCTCAAGAAGATCCTTTGATCTTTTCTACGGGGTCTGACGCTCAGTGGAACGAAAACTCACGTTAA
GGGATTTTGGTCATGAGATTATCAAAAAGGATCTTCACCTAGATCCTTTTAAATTAAAAATGAAGTTTTA
AATCAATCTAAAGTATATATGAGTAAACTTGGTCTGACAGTTACCAATGCTTAATCAGTGAGGCACCTAT
CTCAGCGATCTGTCTATTTCGTTCATCCATAGTTGCCTGACTCCCCGTCGTGTAGATAACTACGATACGG
GAGGGCTTACCATCTGGCCCCAGTGCTGCAATGATACCGCGAGACCCACGCTCACCGGCTCCAGATTTAT
CAGCAATAAACCAGCCAGCCGGAAGGGCCGAGCGCAGAAGTGGTCCTGCAACTTTATCCGCCTCCATCCA
GTCTATTAATTGTTGCCGGGAAGCTAGAGTAAGTAGTTCGCCAGTTAATAGTTTGCGCAACGTTGTTGCC
ATTGCTACAGGCATCGTGGTGTCACGCTCGTCGTTTGGTATGGCTTCATTCAGCTCCGGTTCCCAACGAT
CAAGGCGAGTTACATGATCCCCCATGTTGTGCAAAAAAGCGGTTAGCTCCTTCGGTCCTCCGATCGTTGT
CAGAAGTAAGTTGGCCGCAGTGTTATCACTCATGGTTATGGCAGCACTGCATAATTCTCTTACTGTCATG
CCATCCGTAAGATGCTTTTCTGTGACTGGTGAGTACTCAACCAAGTCATTCTGAGAATAGTGTATGCGGC
GACCGAGTTGCTCTTGCCCGGCGTCAATACGGGATAATACCGCGCCACATAGCAGAACTTTAAAAGTGCT
CATCATTGGAAAACGTTCTTCGGGGCGAAAACTCTCAAGGATCTTACCGCTGTTGAGATCCAGTTCGATG
TAACCCACTCGTGCACCCAACTGATCTTCAGCATCTTTTACTTTCACCAGCGTTTCTGGGTGAGCAAAAA
CAGGAAGGCAAAATGCCGCAAAAAAGGGAATAAGGGCGACACGGAAATGTTGAATACTCATACTCTTCCT
TTTTCAATATTATTGAAGCATTTATCAGGGTTATTGTCTCATGAGCGGATACATATTTGAATGTATTTAG
AAAAATAAACAAATAGGGGTTCCGCGCAC
