Features (pLannotate 1.2.2; 26 found; start..end, strand, type, name):
    153..532     +  enhancer       CMV enhancer: human cytomegalovirus immediate early enhancer
    533..736     +  promoter       CMV promoter: human cytomegalovirus (CMV) immediate early promoter
    738..757     +  promoter       PLtetO-1 promoter (fragment): modified phage lambda PL promoter with tet operator sites (Lutz and Bujard, 1997)
    759..778     +  promoter       PLtetO-1 promoter (fragment): modified phage lambda PL promoter with tet operator sites (Lutz and Bujard, 1997)
    786..819     +  promoter       TRE3GV promoter (fragment): 3rd-generation Tet-responsive promoter that can be activated by binding of Tet-On® 3G, optimized for retroviral and lentiviral vectors
    902..1609    +  CDS            mCherry: mCherry is a basic (constitutively fluorescent) red fluorescent protein published in 2004, derived from Discosoma sp.. It is reported to be a very rapidly-maturing monomer with low acid sensitivity.
   1610..1628    +  misc_feature   MCS (fragment): multiple cloning site
   1634..2698    +  CDS            lacI: lac repressor; lacI; The lac repressor binds to the lac operator to inhibit transcription in E. coli. This inhibition can be relieved by adding lactose or isopropyl-β-D-thiogalactopyranoside (IPTG).
   2744..2768    +  protein_bind   attB1: mutant version of attB; recombination site for the Gateway® BP reaction BP Clonase™
   2774..8362    +  CDS            BRCA1: BRCA1_HUMAN - Also known as RNF53. Experimental evidence at protein level: Swiss-Prot protein existence level 1. E3 ubiquitin-protein ligase that specifically mediates the formation of 'Lys-6'-linked polyubiquitin chains and plays a central role in DNA repair by facilitating cellular responses to DNA damage (PubMed:12890688, PubMed:14976165, PubMed:16818604, PubMed:17525340, PubMed:12887909, PubMed:10500182, PubMed:19261748). It is unclear whether it also mediates the formation of other types of polyubiquitin chains (PubMed:12890688). The BRCA1-BARD1 heterodimer coordinates a diverse range of
   8367..8391    -  protein_bind   attB2: mutant version of attB; recombination site for the Gateway® BP reaction BP Clonase™
   8439..8663    +  polyA_signal   bGH poly(A) signal: bovine growth hormone polyadenylation signal
   8667..8688    +  promoter       SV40 promoter (fragment): SV40 enhancer and early promoter
   8709..8942    +  rep_origin     f1 ori (fragment) (sequence partly withheld): f1 bacteriophage origin of replication; arrow indicates direction of (+) strand synthesis
   8947..8994    +  protein_bind   FRT: FLP-mediated recombination occurs in the 8-bp core sequence TCTAGAAA (Turan and Bode, 2011). FLP recombinase from the Saccharomyces cerevisiae 2μ plasmid
   9002..10024   +  CDS            HygR: hygromycin B phosphotransferase confers resistance to hygromycin
  10034..10159   +  CDS            ble (fragment): BLE_KLEPN - Experimental evidence at protein level: Swiss-Prot protein existence level 1. Binding protein with a strong affinity to the bleomycin family of antibiotics. Binds to CL990; an antimitotic-antibiotic compound. From Klebsiella pneumoniae.
  10154..10275   +  polyA_signal   SV40 poly(A) signal: SV40 polyadenylation signal
  10346..10368   -  protein_bind   lac operator (fragment): The lac repressor binds to the lac operator to inhibit transcription in E. coli. This inhibition can be relieved by adding lactose or isopropyl-β-D-thiogalactopyranoside (IPTG). lac repressor encoded by lacI
  10372..10402   -  promoter       lac promoter: promoter for the E. coli lac operon
  10417..10438   -  protein_bind   CAP binding site: CAP binding activates transcription in the presence of cAMP. E. coli catabolite activator protein
  10451..10543   -  CDS            lacI (fragment): lac repressor; lacI; The lac repressor binds to the lac operator to inhibit transcription in E. coli. This inhibition can be relieved by adding lactose or isopropyl-β-D-thiogalactopyranoside (IPTG).
  10726..11314   -  rep_origin     ori: high-copy-number ColE1/pMB1/pBR322/pUC origin of replication
  11485..12345   -  CDS            AmpR: β-lactamase; bla; confers resistance to ampicillin, carbenicillin, and related antibiotics
  12346..12450   -  promoter       AmpR promoter: bla
  12509..12561   -  misc_feature   bom (fragment): basis of mobility region from pBR322
>Addgene plasmid #71115 | pDEST-mCherry-LacR-BRCA1 | addgene full sequence | sequence record 269469 | Addgene NGS 5'--3'
GCTCCCTGCTTGTGTGTTGGAGGTCGCTGAGTAGTGCGCGAGCAAAATTTAAGCTACAACAAGGCAAGGC
TTGACCGACAATTGCATGAAGAATCTGCTTAGGGTTAGGCGTTTTGCGCTGCTTCGCGATGTACGGGCCA
GATATACGCGTTGACATTGATTATTGACTAGTTATTAATAGTAATCAATTACGGGGTCATTAGTTCATAG
CCCATATATGGAGTTCCGCGTTACATAACTTACGGTAAATGGCCCGCCTGGCTGACCGCCCAACGACCCC
CGCCCATTGACGTCAATAATGACGTATGTTCCCATAGTAACGCCAATAGGGACTTTCCATTGACGTCAAT
GGGTGGAGTATTTACGGTAAACTGCCCACTTGGCAGTACATCAAGTGTATCATATGCCAAGTACGCCCCC
TATTGACGTCAATGACGGTAAATGGCCCGCCTGGCATTATGCCCAGTACATGACCTTATGGGACTTTCCT
ACTTGGCAGTACATCTACGTATTAGTCATCGCTATTACCATGGTGATGCGGTTTTGGCAGTACATCAATG
GGCGTGGATAGCGGTTTGACTCACGGGGATTTCCAAGTCTCCACCCCATTGACGTCAATGGGAGTTTGTT
TTGGCACCAAAATCAACGGGACTTTCCAAAATGTCGTAACAACTCCGCCCCATTGACGCAAATGGGCGGT
AGGCGTGTACGGTGGGAGGTCTATATAAGCAGAGCTCTCCCTATCAGTGATAGAGATCTCCCTATCAGTG
ATAGAGATCGTCGACGAGCTCGTTTAGTGAACCGTCAGATCGCCTGGAGACGCCATCCACGCTGTTTTGA
CCTCCATAGAAGACACCGGGACCGATCCAGCCTCCGGACTCTAGCGTTTAAACTTAAGCTTATGGTGAGC
AAGGGCGAGGAGGATAACATGGCCATCATCAAGGAGTTCATGCGCTTCAAGGTGCACATGGAGGGCTCCG
TGAACGGCCACGAGTTCGAGATCGAGGGCGAGGGCGAGGGCCGCCCCTACGAGGGCACCCAGACCGCCAA
GCTGAAGGTGACCAAGGGTGGCCCCCTGCCCTTCGCCTGGGACATCCTGTCCCCTCAGTTCATGTACGGC
TCCAAGGCCTACGTGAAGCACCCCGCCGACATCCCCGACTACTTGAAGCTGTCCTTCCCCGAGGGCTTCA
AGTGGGAGCGCGTGATGAACTTCGAGGACGGCGGCGTGGTGACCGTGACCCAGGACTCCTCCCTGCAGGA
CGGCGAGTTCATCTACAAGGTGAAGCTGCGCGGCACCAACTTCCCCTCCGACGGCCCCGTAATGCAGAAG
AAGACCATGGGCTGGGAGGCCTCCTCCGAGCGGATGTACCCCGAGGACGGCGCCCTGAAGGGCGAGATCA
AGCAGAGGCTGAAGCTGAAGGACGGCGGCCACTACGACGCTGAGGTCAAGACCACCTACAAGGCCAAGAA
GCCCGTGCAGCTGCCCGGCGCCTACAACGTCAACATCAAGTTGGACATCACCTCCCACAACGAGGACTAC
ACCATCGTGGAACAGTACGAACGCGCCGAGGGCCGCCACTCCACCGGCGGCATGGACGAGCTGTACAAGT
CCGGACTCAGATCTCGAGGGATGGTGAAACCAGTAACGTTATACGATGTCGCAGAGTATGCCGGTGTCTC
TTATCAGACCGTTTCCCGCGTGGTGAACCAGGCCAGCCACGTTTCTGCGAAAACGCGGGAAAAAGTGGAA
GCGGCGATGGCGGAGCTGAATTACATTCCCAACCGCGTGGCACAACAACTGGCGGGCAAACAGTCGTTGC
TGATTGGCGTTGCCACCTCCAGTCTGGCCCTGCACGCGCCGTCGCAAATTGTCGCGGCGATTAAATCTCG
CGCCGATCAACTGGGTGCCAGCGTGGTGGTGTCGATGGTAGAACGAAGCGGCGTCGAAGCCTGTAAAGCG
GCGGTGCACAATCTTCTCGCGCAACGCGTCAGTGGGCTGATCATTAACTATCCGCTGGATGACCAGGATG
CCATTGCTGTGGAAGCTGCCTGCACTAATGTTCCGGCGTTATTTCTTGATGTCTCTGACCAGACACCCAT
CAACAGTATTATTTTCTCCCATGAAGACGGTACGCGACTGGGCGTGGAGCATCTGGTCGCATTGGGTCAC
CAGCAAATCGCGCTGTTAGCGGGCCCATTAAGTTCTGTCTCGGCGCGTCTGCGTCTGGCTGGCTGGCATA
AATATCTCACTCGCAATCAAATTCAGCCGATAGCGGAACGGGAAGGCGACTGGAGTGCCATGTCCGGTTT
TCAACAAACCATGCAAATGCTGAATGAGGGCATCGTTCCCACTGCGATGCTGGTTGCCAACGATCAGATG
GCGCTGGGCGCAATGCGCGCCATTACCGAGTCCGGGCTGCGCGTTGGTGCGGATATCTCGGTAGTGGGAT
ACGACGATACCGAAGACAGCTCATGTTATATCCCGCCGTTAACCACCATCAAACAGGATTTTCGCCTGCT
GGGGCAAACCAGCGTGGACCGCTTGCTGCAACTCTCTCAGGGCCAGGCGGTGAAGGGCAATCAGCTGTTG
CCCGTCTCACTGGTGAAAAGAAAAACCACCCTGGCGCCCAATACGCAAACCGCCTCTCCCCGCGCGTTGG
CCGATTCATTAATGCAGCTGGCACGACAGGTTTCCCGAAGCAGCCTGAGGCCTCCTAAGAAGAAGAGGAA
GGTTGGCGCGCCCACAAGTTTGTACAAAAAAGCAGGCTTCACCATGGATTTATCTGCTCTTCGCGTTGAA
GAAGTACAAAATGTCATTAATGCTATGCAGAAAATCTTAGAGTGTCCCATCTGTCTGGAGTTGATCAAGG
AACCTGTCTCCACAAAGTGTGACCACATATTTTGCAAATTTTGCATGCTGAAACTTCTCAACCAGAAGAA
AGGGCCTTCACAGTGTCCTTTATGTAAGAATGATATAACCAAAAGGAGCCTACAAGAAAGTACGAGATTT
AGTCAACTTGTTGAAGAGCTATTGAAAATCATTTGTGCTTTTCAGCTTGACACAGGTTTGGAGTATGCAA
ACAGCTATAATTTTGCAAAAAAGGAAAATAACTCTCCTGAACATCTAAAAGATGAAGTTTCTATCATCCA
AAGTATGGGCTACAGAAACCGTGCCAAAAGACTTCTACAGAGTGAACCCGAAAATCCTTCCTTGCAGGAA
ACCAGTCTCAGTGTCCAACTCTCTAACCTTGGAACTGTGAGAACTCTGAGGACAAAGCAGCGGATACAAC
CTCAAAAGACGTCTGTCTACATTGAATTGGGATCTGATTCTTCTGAAGATACCGTTAATAAGGCAACTTA
TTGCAGTGTGGGAGATCAAGAATTGTTACAAATCACCCCTCAAGGAACCAGGGATGAAATCAGTTTGGAT
TCTGCAAAAAAGGCTGCTTGTGAATTTTCTGAGACGGATGTAACAAATACTGAACATCATCAACCCAGTA
ATAATGATTTGAACACCACTGAGAAGCGTGCAGCTGAGAGGCATCCAGAAAAGTATCAGGGTAGTTCTGT
TTCAAACTTGCATGTGGAGCCATGTGGCACAAATACTCATGCCAGCTCATTACAGCATGAGAACAGCAGT
TTATTACTCACTAAAGACAGAATGAATGTAGAAAAGGCTGAATTCTGTAATAAAAGCAAACAGCCTGGCT
TAGCAAGGAGCCAACATAACAGATGGGCTGGAAGTAAGGAAACATGTAATGATAGGCGGACTCCCAGCAC
AGAAAAAAAGGTAGATCTGAATGCTGATCCCCTGTGTGAGAGAAAAGAATGGAATAAGCAGAAACTGCCA
TGCTCAGAGAATCCTAGAGATACTGAAGATGTTCCTTGGATAACACTAAATAGCAGCATTCAGAAAGTTA
ATGAGTGGTTTTCCAGAAGTGATGAACTGTTAGGTTCTGATGACTCACATGATGGGGAGTCTGAATCAAA
TGCCAAAGTAGCTGATGTATTGGACGTTCTAAATGAGGTAGATGAATATTCTGGTTCTTCAGAGAAAATA
GACTTACTGGCCAGTGATCCTCATGAGGCTTTAATATGTAAAAGTGAAAGAGTTCACTCCAAATCAGTAG
AGAGTAATATTGAAGACAAAATATTTGGGAAAACCTATCGGAAGAAGGCAAGCCTCCCCAACTTAAGCCA
TGTAACTGAAAATCTAATTATAGGAGCATTTGTTACTGAGCCACAGATAATACAAGAGCGTCCCCTCACA
AATAAATTAAAGCGTAAAAGGAGACCTACATCAGGCCTTCATCCTGAGGATTTTATCAAGAAAGCAGATT
TGGCAGTTCAAAAGACTCCTGAAATGATAAATCAGGGAACTAACCAAACGGAGCAGAATGGTCAAGTGAT
GAATATTACTAATAGTGGTCATGAGAATAAAACAAAAGGTGATTCTATTCAGAATGAGAAAAATCCTAAC
CCAATAGAATCACTCGAAAAAGAATCTGCTTTCAAAACGAAAGCTGAACCTATAAGCAGCAGTATAAGCA
ATATGGAACTCGAATTAAATATCCACAATTCAAAAGCACCTAAAAAGAATAGGCTGAGGAGGAAGTCTTC
TACCAGGCATATTCATGCGCTTGAACTAGTAGTCAGTAGAAATCTAAGCCCACCTAATTGTACTGAATTG
CAAATTGATAGTTGTTCTAGCAGTGAAGAGATAAAGAAAAAAAAGTACAACCAAATGCCAGTCAGGCACA
GCAGAAACCTACAACTCATGGAAGGTAAAGAACCTGCAACTGGAGCCAAGAAGAGTAACAAGCCAAATGA
ACAGACAAGTAAAAGACATGACAGTGATACTTTCCCAGAGCTGAAGTTAACAAATGCACCTGGTTCTTTT
ACTAAGTGTTCAAATACCAGTGAACTTAAAGAATTTGTCAATCCTAGCCTTCCAAGAGAAGAAAAAGAAG
AGAAACTAGAAACAGTTAAAGTGTCTAATAATGCTGAAGACCCCAAAGATCTCATGTTAAGTGGAGAAAG
GGTTTTGCAAACTGAAAGATCTGTAGAGAGTAGCAGTATTTCACTGGTACCTGGTACTGATTATGGCACT
CAGGAAAGTATCTCGTTACTGGAAGTTAGCACTCTAGGGAAGGCAAAAACAGAACCAAATAAATGTGTGA
GTCAGTGTGCAGCATTTGAAAACCCCAAGGGACTAATTCATGGTTGTTCCAAAGATAATAGAAATGACAC
AGAAGGCTTTAAGTATCCATTGGGACATGAAGTTAACCACAGTCGGGAAACAAGCATAGAAATGGAAGAA
AGTGAACTTGATGCTCAGTATTTGCAGAATACATTCAAGGTTTCAAAGCGCCAGTCATTTGCTCTGTTTT
CAAATCCAGGAAATGCAGAAGAGGAATGTGCAACATTCTCTGCCCACTCTGGGTCCTTAAAGAAACAAAG
TCCAAAAGTCACTTTTGAATGTGAACAAAAGGAAGAAAATCAAGGAAAGAATGAGTCTAATATCAAGCCT
GTACAGACAGTTAATATCACTGCAGGCTTTCCTGTGGTTGGTCAGAAAGATAAGCCAGTTGATAATGCCA
AATGTAGTATCAAAGGAGGCTCTAGGTTTTGTCTATCATCTCAGTTCAGAGGCAACGAAACTGGACTCAT
TACTCCAAATAAACATGGACTTTTACAAAACCCATATCGTATACCACCACTTTTTCCCATCAAGTCATTT
GTTAAAACTAAATGTAAGAAAAATCTGCTAGAGGAAAACTTTGAGGAACATTCAATGTCACCTGAAAGAG
AAATGGGAAATGAGAACATTCCAAGTACAGTGAGCACAATTAGCCGTAATAACATTAGAGAAAATGTTTT
TAAAGGAGCCAGCTCAAGCAATATTAATGAAGTAGGTTCCAGTACTAATGAAGTGGGCTCCAGTATTAAT
GAAATAGGTTCCAGTGATGAAAACATTCAAGCAGAACTAGGTAGAAACAGAGGGCCAAAATTGAATGCTA
TGCTTAGATTAGGGGTTTTGCAACCTGAGGTCTATAAACAAAGTCTTCCTGGAAGTAATTGTAAGCATCC
TGAAATAAAAAAGCAAGAATATGAAGAAGTAGTTCAGACTGTTAATACAGATTTCTCTCCATATCTGATT
TCAGATAACTTAGAACAGCCTATGGGAAGTAGTCATACATCTCAGGTTTGTTCTGAGACACCTGATGACC
TGTTAGATGATGGTGAAATAAAGGAAGATACTAGTTTTGCTGAAAATGACATTAAGGAAAGTTCTGCTGT
TTTTAGCAAAAGCGTCCAGAGAGGAGAGCTTAGCAGGAGTCCTAGCCCTTTCACCCATACACATTTGGCT
CAGGGTTACCGAAGAGGGGCCAAGAAATTAGAGTCCTCAGAAGAGAACTTATCTAGTGAGGATGAAGAGC
TTCCCTGCTTCCAACACTTGTTATTTGGTAAAGTAAACAATATACCTTCTCAGTCTACTAGGCATAGCAC
CGTTGCTACCGAGTGTCTGTCTAAGAACACAGAGGAGAATTTATTATCATTGAAGAATAGCTTAAATGAC
TGCAGTAACCAGGTAATATTGGCAAAGGCATCTCAGGAACATCACCTTAGTGAGGAAACAAAATGTTCTG
CTAGCTTGTTTTCTTCACAGTGCAGTGAATTGGAAGACTTGACTGCAAATACAAACACCCAGGATCCTTT
CTTGATTGGTTCTTCCAAACAAATGAGGCATCAGTCTGAAAGCCAGGGAGTTGGTCTGAGTGACAAGGAA
TTGGTTTCAGATGATGAAGAAAGAGGAACGGGCTTGGAAGAAAATAATCAAGAAGAGCAAAGCATGGATT
CAAACTTAGGTGAAGCAGCATCTGGGTGTGAGAGTGAAACAAGCGTCTCTGAAGACTGCTCAGGGCTATC
CTCTCAGAGTGACATTTTAACCACTCAGCAGAGGGATACCATGCAACATAACCTGATAAAGCTCCAGCAG
GAAATGGCTGAACTAGAAGCTGTGTTAGAACAGCATGGGAGCCAGCCTTCTAACAGCTACCCTAGTATAA
TCAGTGACTCTTCTGCCCTTGAGGACCTGCGAAATCCAGAACAAAGCACATCAGAAAAAGCAGTATTAAC
TTCACAGAAAAGTAGTGAATACCCTATAAGCCAGAATCCAGAAGGCCTTTCTGCTGACAAGTTTGAGGTG
TCTGCAGATAGTTCTACCAGTAAAAATAAAGAACCAGGAGTGGAAAGGTCATCCCCTTCTAAATGCCCAT
CATTAGATGATAGGTGGTACATGCACAGTTGCTCTGGGAGTCTTCAGAATAGAAACTACCCATCTCAAGA
GGAGCTCATTAAGGTTGTTGATGTGGAGGAGCAACAGCTGGAAGAGTCTGGGCCACACGATTTGACGGAA
ACATCTTACTTGCCAAGGCAAGATCTAGAGGGAACCCCTTACCTGGAATCTGGAATCAGCCTCTTCTCTG
ATGACCCTGAATCTGATCCTTCTGAAGACAGAGCCCCAGAGTCAGCTCGTGTTGGCAACATACCATCTTC
AACCTCTGCATTGAAAGTTCCCCAATTGAAAGTTGCAGAATCTGCCCAGGGTCCAGCTGCTGCTCATACT
ACTGATACTGCTGGGTATAATGCAATGGAAGAAAGTGTGAGCAGGGAGAAGCCAGAATTGACAGCTTCAA
CAGAAAGGGTCAACAAAAGAATGTCCATGGTGGTGTCTGGCCTGACCCCAGAAGAATTTATGCTCGTGTA
CAAGTTTGCCAGAAAACACCACATCACTTTAACTAATCTAATTACTGAAGAGACTACTCATGTTGTTATG
AAAACAGATGCTGAGTTTGTGTGTGAACGGACACTGAAATATTTTCTAGGAATTGCGGGAGGAAAATGGG
TAGTTAGCTATTTCTGGGTGACCCAGTCTATTAAAGAAAGAAAAATGCTGAATGAGCATGATTTTGAAGT
CAGAGGAGATGTGGTCAATGGAAGAAACCACCAAGGTCCAAAGCGAGCAAGAGAATCCCAGGACAGAAAG
ATCTTCAGGGGGCTAGAAATCTGTTGCTATGGGCCCTTCACCAACATGCCCACAGATCAACTGGAATGGA
TGGTACAGCTGTGTGGTGCTTCTGTGGTGAAGGAGCTTTCATCATTCACCCTTGGCACAGGTGTCCACCC
AATTGTGGTTGTGCAGCCAGATGCCTGGACAGAGGACAATGGCTTCCATGCAATTGGGCAGATGTGTGAG
GCACCTGTGGTGACCCGAGAGTGGGTGTTGGACAGTGTAGCACTCTACCAGTGCCAGGAGCTGGACACCT
ACCTGATACCCCAGATCCCCCACAGCCACTACTGAGACCCAGCTTTCTTGTACAAAGTGGTGTGACTCGA
GTCTAGAGGGCCCGTTTAAACCCGCTGATCAGCCTCGACTGTGCCTTCTAGTTGCCAGCCATCTGTTGTT
TGCCCCTCCCCCGTGCCTTCCTTGACCCTGGAAGGTGCCACTCCCACTGTCCTTTCCTAATAAAATGAGG
AAATTGCATCGCATTGTCTGAGTAGGTGTCATTCTATTCTGGGGGGTGGGGTGGGGCAGGACAGCAAGGG
GGAGGATTGGGAAGACAATAGCAGGCATGCTGGGGATGCGGTGGGCTCTATGGCTTCTGAGGCGGAAAGA
ACCAGCTGGGGCTCTAGGGGGTATCCCC
[124 nt withheld, positions 8709-8832]
C
[91 nt withheld, positions 8834-8924]
AGGGTGATGGTTCACGTACCTAGAAGTTCCTATTCCGAAGTTCCTATTCTCTAGAAAGTATAGGAACTTC
CTTGGCCAAAAAGCCTGAACTCACCGCGACGTCTGTCGAGAAGTTTCTGATCGAAAAGTTCGACAGCGTC
TCCGACCTGATGCAGCTCTCGGAGGGCGAAGAATCTCGTGCTTTCAGCTTCGATGTAGGAGGGCGTGGAT
ATGTCCTGCGGGTAAATAGCTGCGCCGATGGTTTCTACAAAGATCGTTATGTTTATCGGCACTTTGCATC
GGCCGCGCTCCCGATTCCGGAAGTGCTTGACATTGGGGAGTTCAGCGAGAGCCTGACCTATTGCATCTCC
CGCCGTGCACAGGGTGTCACGTTGCAAGACCTGCCTGAAACCGAACTGCCCGCTGTTCTGCAGCCGGTCG
CGGAGGCCATGGATGCGATCGCTGCGGCCGATCTTAGCCAGACGAGCGGGTTCGGCCCATTCGGACCGCA
AGGAATCGGTCAATACACTACATGGCGTGATTTCATATGCGCGATTGCTGATCCCCATGTGTATCACTGG
CAAACTGTGATGGACGACACCGTCAGTGCGTCCGTCGCGCAGGCTCTCGATGAGCTGATGCTTTGGGCCG
AGGACTGCCCCGAAGTCCGGCACCTCGTGCACGCGGATTTCGGCTCCAACAATGTCCTGACGGACAATGG
CCGCATAACAGCGGTCATTGACTGGAGCGAGGCGATGTTCGGGGATTCCCAATACGAGGTCGCCAACATC
TTCTTCTGGAGGCCGTGGTTGGCTTGTATGGAGCAGCAGACGCGCTACTTCGAGCGGAGGCATCCGGAGC
TTGCAGGATCGCCGCGGCTCCGGGCGTATATGCTCCGCATTGGTCTTGACCAACTCTATCAGAGCTTGGT
TGACGGCAATTTCGATGATGCAGCTTGGGCGCAGGGTCGATGCGACGCAATCGTCCGATCCGGAGCCGGG
ACTGTCGGGCGTACACAAATCGCCCGCAGAAGCGCGGCCGTCTGGACCGATGGCTGTGTAGAAGTACTCG
CCGATAGTGGAAACCGACGCCCCAGCACTCGTCCGAGGGCAAAGGAATAGCACGTACTACGAGATTTCGA
TTCCACCGCCGCCTTCTATGAAAGGTTGGGCTTCGGAATCGTTTTCCGGGACGCCGGCTGGATGATCCTC
CAGCGCGGGGATCTCATGCTGGAGTTCTTCGCCCACCCCAACTTGTTTATTGCAGCTTATAATGGTTACA
AATAAAGCAATAGCATCACAAATTTCACAAATAAAGCATTTTTTTCACTGCATTCTAGTTGTGGTTTGTC
CAAACTCATCAATGTATCTTATCATGTCTGTATACCGTCGACCTCTAGCTAGAGCTTGGCGTAATCATGG
TCATAGCTGTTTCCTGTGTGAAATTGTTATCCGCTCACAATTCCACACAACATACGAGCCGGAAGCATAA
AGTGTAAAGCCTGGGGTGCCTAATGAGTGAGCTAACTCACATTAATTGCGTTGCGCTCACTGCCCGCTTT
CCAGTCGGGAAACCTGTCGTGCCAGCTGCATTAATGAATCGGCCAACGCGCGGGGAGAGGCGGTTTGCGT
ATTGGGCGCTCTTCCGCTTCCTCGCTCACTGACTCGCTGCGCTCGGTCGTTCGGCTGCGGCGAGCGGTAT
CAGCTCACTCAAAGGCGGTAATACGGTTATCCACAGAATCAGGGGATAACGCAGGAAAGAACATGTGAGC
AAAAGGCCAGCAAAAGGCCAGGAACCGTAAAAAGGCCGCGTTGCTGGCGTTTTTCCATAGGCTCCGCCCC
CCTGACGAGCATCACAAAAATCGACGCTCAAGTCAGAGGTGGCGAAACCCGACAGGACTATAAAGATACC
AGGCGTTTCCCCCTGGAAGCTCCCTCGTGCGCTCTCCTGTTCCGACCCTGCCGCTTACCGGATACCTGTC
CGCCTTTCTCCCTTCGGGAAGCGTGGCGCTTTCTCATAGCTCACGCTGTAGGTATCTCAGTTCGGTGTAG
GTCGTTCGCTCCAAGCTGGGCTGTGTGCACGAACCCCCCGTTCAGCCCGACCGCTGCGCCTTATCCGGTA
ACTATCGTCTTGAGTCCAACCCGGTAAGACACGACTTATCGCCACTGGCAGCAGCCACTGGTAACAGGAT
TAGCAGAGCGAGGTATGTAGGCGGTGCTACAGAGTTCTTGAAGTGGTGGCCTAACTACGGCTACACTAGA
AGAACAGTATTTGGTATCTGCGCTCTGCTGAAGCCAGTTACCTTCGGAAAAAGAGTTGGTAGCTCTTGAT
CCGGCAAACAAACCACCGCTGGTAGCGGTGGTTTTTTTGTTTGCAAGCAGCAGATTACGCGCAGAAAAAA
AGGATCTCAAGAAGATCCTTTGATCTTTTCTACGGGGTCTGACGCTCAGTGGAACGAAAACTCACGTTAA
GGGATTTTGGTCATGAGATTATCAAAAAGGATCTTCACCTAGATCCTTTTAAATTAAAAATGAAGTTTTA
AATCAATCTAAAGTATATATGAGTAAACTTGGTCTGACAGTTACCAATGCTTAATCAGTGAGGCACCTAT
CTCAGCGATCTGTCTATTTCGTTCATCCATAGTTGCCTGACTCCCCGTCGTGTAGATAACTACGATACGG
GAGGGCTTACCATCTGGCCCCAGTGCTGCAATGATACCGCGAGACCCACGCTCACCGGCTCCAGATTTAT
CAGCAATAAACCAGCCAGCCGGAAGGGCCGAGCGCAGAAGTGGTCCTGCAACTTTATCCGCCTCCATCCA
GTCTATTAATTGTTGCCGGGAAGCTAGAGTAAGTAGTTCGCCAGTTAATAGTTTGCGCAACGTTGTTGCC
ATTGCTACAGGCATCGTGGTGTCACGCTCGTCGTTTGGTATGGCTTCATTCAGCTCCGGTTCCCAACGAT
CAAGGCGAGTTACATGATCCCCCATGTTGTGCAAAAAAGCGGTTAGCTCCTTCGGTCCTCCGATCGTTGT
CAGAAGTAAGTTGGCCGCAGTGTTATCACTCATGGTTATGGCAGCACTGCATAATTCTCTTACTGTCATG
CCATCCGTAAGATGCTTTTCTGTGACTGGTGAGTACTCAACCAAGTCATTCTGAGAATAGTGTATGCGGC
GACCGAGTTGCTCTTGCCCGGCGTCAATACGGGATAATACCGCGCCACATAGCAGAACTTTAAAAGTGCT
CATCATTGGAAAACGTTCTTCGGGGCGAAAACTCTCAAGGATCTTACCGCTGTTGAGATCCAGTTCGATG
TAACCCACTCGTGCACCCAACTGATCTTCAGCATCTTTTACTTTCACCAGCGTTTCTGGGTGAGCAAAAA
CAGGAAGGCAAAATGCCGCAAAAAAGGGAATAAGGGCGACACGGAAATGTTGAATACTCATACTCTTCCT
TTTTCAATATTATTGAAGCATTTATCAGGGTTATTGTCTCATGAGCGGATACATATTTGAATGTATTTAG
AAAAATAAACAAATAGGGGTTCCGCGCACATTTCCCCGAAAAGTGCCACCTGACGTCGACGGATCGGGAG
ATCTCCCGATCCCCTATGGTGCACTCTCAGTACAATCTGCTCTGATGCCGCATAGTTAAGCCAGTATCT
