>Addgene plasmid #71115 | pDEST-mCherry-LacR-BRCA1 | addgene partial sequence | sequence record 128858 | CMV-F 5'-CGCAAATGGGCGGTAGGCGTG-3'
GTGATAGAGATCTCCCTATCAGTGATAGAGATCGTCGACGAGCTCGTTTAGTGAACCGTCAGATCGCCTG
GAGACGCCATCCACGCTGTTTTGACCTCCATAGAAGACACCGGGACCGATCCAGCCTCCGGACTCTAGCG
TTTAAACTTAAGCTTATGGTGAGCAAGGGCGAGGAGGATAACATGGCCATCATCAAGGAGTTCATGCGCT
TCAAGGTGCACATGGAGGGCTCCGTGAACGGCCACGAGTTCGAGATCGAGGGCGAGGGCGAGGGCCGCCC
CTACGAGGGCACCCAGACCGCCAAGCTGAAGGTGACCAAGGGTGGCCCCCTGCCCTTCGCCTGGGACATC
CTGTCCCCTCAGTTCATGTACGGCTCCAAGGCCTACGTGAAGCACCCCGCCGACATCCCCGACTACTTGA
AGCTGTCCTTCCCCGAGGGCTTCAAGTGGGAGCGCGTGATGAACTTCGAGGACGGCGGCGTGGTGACCGT
GACCCAGGACTCCTCCCTGCAGGACGGCGAGTTCATCTACAAGGTGAAGCTGCGCGGCACCAACTTCCCC
TCCGACGGCCCCGTAATGCAGAAGAAGACCATGGGCTGGGAGGCCTCCTCCGAGCGGATGTACCCCGAGG
ACGGCGCCCTGAAGGGCGAGATCAAGCAGAGGCTGAAGCTGAAGGACGGCGGCCACTACGACGCTGAGGT
CAAGACCACCTACAAGGCCAAGAAG
