>Addgene plasmid #71115 | pDEST-mCherry-LacR-BRCA1 | addgene partial sequence | sequence record 129578 | SV40pA-R 5'-GAAATTTGTGATGCTATTGC-3'
AGTTGGGGTGGGCGAAGAACTCCAGCATGAGATCCCCGCGCTGGAGGATCATCCAGCCGGCGTCCCGGAA
AACGATTCCGAAGCCCAACCTTTCATAGAAGGCGGCGGTGGAATCGAAATCTCGTAGTACGTGCTATTCC
TTTGCCCTCGGACGAGTGCTGGGGCGTCGGTTTCCACTATCGGCGAGTACTTCTACACAGCCATCGGTCC
AGACGGCCGCGCTTCTGCGGGCGATTTGTGTACGCCCGACAGTCCCGGCTCCGGATCGGACGATTGCGTC
GCATCGACCCTGCGCCCAAGCTGCATCATCGAAATTGCCGTCAACCAAGCTCTGATAGAGTTGGTCAAGA
CCAATGCGGAGCATATACGCCCGGAGCCGCGGCGATCCTGCAAGCTCCGGATGCCTCCGCTCGAAGTAGC
GCGTCTGCTGCTCCATACAAGCCAACCACGGCCTCCAGAAGAAGATGTTGGCGACCTCGTATTGGGAATC
CCCGAACATCGCCTCGCTCCAGTCAATGACCGCTGTTATGCGGCCATTGTCCGTCAGGACATTGTTGGAG
CCGAAATCCGCGTGCACGAGGTGCCGGACTTCGGGGCAGTCCTCGGCCCAAAGCATCAGCTCATCGAGAG
CCTGCGCGACGGACGCACTGACGGTGTCGTCCATCACAGTTTGCCAGTGATACACATGGGGATCAGCAAT
CGCGCATATGAAATCACGCCATGTAGTGTATTGACCGATTCCTTGCGGTCCGAATGGGCCGAACCCGCTC
GTCTGGCTAAGATCGGCCGCAGCGATCGCATCCATGGCCTCCGCGACCGGCTGCAGAACAGCG
