>Addgene plasmid #71115 | pDEST-mCherry-LacR-BRCA1 | addgene partial sequence | sequence record 131956 | mCherry-F 5'-ccccgtaatgcagaagaaga-3'
CCGAGGACGGCGCCCTGAAGGGCGAGATCAAGCAGAGGCTGAAGCTGAAGGACGGCGGCCACTACGACGC
TGAGGTCAAGACCACCTACAAGGCCAAGAAGCCCGTGCAGCTGCCCGGCGCCTACAACGTCAACATCAAG
TTGGACATCACCTCCCACAACGAGGACTACACCATCGTGGAACAGTACGAACGCGCCGAGGGCCGCCACT
CCACCGGCGGCATGGACGAGCTGTACAAGTCCGGACTCAGATCTCGAGGGATGGTGAAACCAGTAACGTT
ATACGATGTCGCAGAGTATGCCGGTGTCTCTTATCAGACCGTTTCCCGCGTGGTGAACCAGGCCAGCCAC
GTTTCTGCGAAAACGCGGGAAAAAGTGGAAGCGGCGATGGCGGAGCTGAATTACATTCCCAACCGCGTGG
CACAACAACTGGCGGGCAAACAGTCGTTGCTGATTGGCGTTGCCACCTCCAGTCTGGCCCTGCACGCGCC
GTCGCAAATTGTCGCGGCGATTAAATCTCGCGCCGATCAACTGGGTGCCAGCGTGGTGGTGTCGATGGTA
GAACGAAGCGGCGTCGAAGCCTGTAAAGCGGCGGTGCACAATCTTCTCGCGCAACGCGTCAGTGGGCTGA
TCATTAACTATCCGCTGGATGACCAGGATGCCATTGCTGTGGAAGCTGCCTGCACTAATGTTCCGGCGTT
ATTTCTTGATGTCTCTGACCAGACACCCATCAACAGTATTATTTTCTCCCATGAAGACGGTACGCGACTG
GGCGTGGAGCATCTGGTCGCATTGG
