>Addgene plasmid #71115 | pDEST-mCherry-LacR-BRCA1 | addgene partial sequence | sequence record 133313 | pLS-R 5'-CTGGGCGTGGAGCATCTG-3'
AGTTCTGTCTCGGCGCGTCTGCGTCTGGCTGGCTGGCATAAATATCTCACTCGCAATCAAATTCAGCCGA
TAGCGGAACGGGAAGGCGACTGGAGTGCCATGTCCGGTTTTCAACAAACCATGCAAATGCTGAATGAGGG
CATCGTTCCCACTGCGATGCTGGTTGCCAACGATCAGATGGCGCTGGGCGCAATGCGCGCCATTACCGAG
TCCGGGCTGCGCGTTGGTGCGGATATCTCGGTAGTGGGATACGACGATACCGAAGACAGCTCATGTTATA
TCCCGCCGTTAACCACCATCAAACAGGATTTTCGCCTGCTGGGGCAAACCAGCGTGGACCGCTTGCTGCA
ACTCTCTCAGGGCCAGGCGGTGAAGGGCAATCAGCTGTTGCCCGTCTCACTGGTGAAAAGAAAAACCACC
CTGGCGCCCAATACGCAAACCGCCTCTCCCCGCGCGTTGGCCGATTCATTAATGCAGCTGGCACGACAGG
TTTCCCGAAGCAGCCTGAGGCCTCCTAAGAAGAAGAGGAAGGTTGGCGCGCCCACAAGTTTGTACAAAAA
AGCAGGCTTCACCATGGATTTATCTGCTCTTCGCGTTGAAGAAGTACAAAATGTCATTAATGCTATGCAG
AAAATCTTAGAGTGTCCCATCTGTCTGGAGTTGATCAAGGAACCTGTCTCCACAAAGTGTGACCACATAT
TTTGCAAATTTTGCATGCTGAAACTTCTCAACCAGAAGAA
